>Addgene plasmid #200862 | pSCT112: pTarget(AjTn6022)_U50D50 | addgene full sequence | sequence record 399438 | Addgene NGS Result
CGGGGCGGAGATTTCCTGGAAGATGCCAGGAAGATACTTAACAGGGAAGTGAGAGGGCCGCGGCAAAGCC
GTTTTTCCATAGGCTCCGCCCCCCTGACAAGCATCACGAAATCTGACGCTCAAATCAGTGGTGGCGAAAC
CCGACAGGACTATAAAGATACCAGGCGTTTCCCCCTGGCGGCTCCCTCGTGCGCTCTCCTGTTCCTGCCT
TTCGGTTTACCGGTGTCATTCCGCTGTTATGGCCGCGTTTGTCTCATTCCACGCCTGACACTCAGTTCCG
GGTAGGCAGTTCGCTCCAAGCTGGACTGTATGCACGAACCCCCCGTTCAGTCCGACCGCTGCGCCTTATC
CGGTAACTATCGTCTTGAGTCCAACCCGGAAAGACATGCAAAAGCACCACTGGCAGCAGCCACTGGTAAT
TGATTTAGAGGAGTTAGTCTTGAAGTCATGCGCCGGTTAAGGCTAAACTGAAAGGACAAGTTTTGGTGAC
TGCGCTCCTCCAAGCCAGTTACCTCGGTTCAAAGAGTTGGTAGCTCAGAGAACCTTCGAAAAACCGCCCT
GCAAGGCGGTTTTTTCGTTTTCAGAGCAAGAGATTACGCGCAGACCAAAACGATCTCAAGAAGATCATCT
TATTAATATACGTAGTATCTACGATACGTAGTATCTACGATACGTAGATCATGGAGAAGTCATTTAATAA
GGCCACTGTTAAACGTAGATATATCTACGCGTAGATATATCTACGATACGTAGCGGCCGACGCGCTGGGC
TACGTCTTTAATGGGCAGCGCCCACATACGCAGCGATTTCCAACAGCTTGAGGCGGAAGCTTTAATGCGG
TAGTTTATCACAGTTAAATTGCTAACGCAGTCAGGCACCGTGTATGAAATCTAACAATGCGCTCATCGTC
ATCCTCGGCACCGTCACCCTGGATGCTGTAGGCATAGGCTTGGTTATGCCGGTACTGCCGGGCCTCTTGC
GGGATATCGTCCATTCCGACAGCATCGCCAGTCACTATGGCGTGCTGCTAGCGCTATATGCGTTGATGCA
ATTTCTATGCGCACCCGTTCTCGGAGCACTGTCCGACCGCTTTGGCCGCCGCCCAGTCCTGCTCGCTTCG
CTACTTGGAGCCACTATCGACTACGCGATCATGGCGACCACACCCGTCCTGTGGATCCTCTACGCCGGAC
GCATCGTGGCCGGCATCACCGGCGCCACAGGTGCGGTTGCTGGCGCCTATATCGCCGACATCACCGATGG
GGAAGATCGGGCCTGCCACCATACCCACGCCGAAACAAGCGCCCTGCACCATTATGTTCCGGATCTGCAT
CGCAGGATGCTGCTGGCTACCCTGTGGAACACCTACATCTGTATTAACGAAGCGCTAACCGTTTTTATCA
GGCTCTGGGAGGCAGAATAAATGATCATATCGTCAATTATTACCTCCACGGGGAGAGCCTGAGCAAACTG
GCCTCAGGCATTTGAGAAGCACACGGTCACACTGCTTCCGGTAGTCAATAAACCGGTAAACCAGCAATAG
ACATAAGCGGCTATTTAACGACCCTGCCCTGAACCGACGACCGGGTCGAATTTGCTTTCGAATTTCTGCC
ATTCATCCGCTTATTATCACTTATTCAGGCGTAGCAACCAGGCGTTTAAGGGCACCAATAACTGCCTTAA
AAAAATTACGCCCCGCCCTGCCACTCATCGCAGTACTGTTGTAATTCATTAAGCATTCTGCCGACATGGA
AGCCATCACAAACGGCATGATGAACCTGAATCGCCAGCGGCATCAGCACCTTGTCGCCTTGCGTATAATA
TTTGCCCATGGTGAAAACGGGGGCGAAGAAGTTGTCCATATTGGCCACGTTTAAATCAAAACTGGTGAAA
CTCACCCAGGGATTGGCTGAGACGAAAAACATATTCTCAATAAACCCTTTAGGGAAATAGGCCAGGTTTT
CACCGTAACACGCCACATCTTGCGAATATATGTGTAGAAACTGCCGGAAATCGTCGTGGTATTCACTCCA
GAGCGATGAAAACGTTTCAGTTTGCTCATGGAAAACGGTGTAACAAGGGTGAACACTATCCCATATCACC
AGCTCACCGTCTTTCATTGCCATACGGAATTCCGGATGAGCATTCATCAGGCGGGCAAGAATGTGAATAA
AGGCCGGATAAAACTTGTGCTTATTTTTCTTTACGGTCTTTAAAAAGGCCGTAATATCCAGCTGAACGGT
CTGGTTATAGGTACATTGAGCAACTGACTGAAATGCCTCAAAATGTTCTTTACGATGCCATTGGGATATA
TCAACGGTGGTATATCCAGTGATTTTTTTCTCCATTTTAGCTTCCTTAGCTCCTGAAAATCTCGATAACT
CAAAAAATACGCCCGCATTTCGTGCACCGCACCATACAGCTTCTGCGGTTGCCTTAGTCGGTGGCGGGTC
ACAACCCAAACCCGGTGAAATTACTTTGGCACATAAAGGCGTGCTGTAGTGATCTTATTTCATTATGGTG
AAAGTTGGAACCTCTTACGTGCCGATCAACGTCTCATTTTCGCCAAAAGTTGGCCCAGGGCTTCCCGGTA
TCAACAGGGACACCAGGATTTATTTATTCTGCGAAGTGATCTTCCGTCACAGGTATTTATTCGGCGCAAA
GTGCGTCGGGTGATGCTGCCAACTTACTGATTTAGTGTATGATGGTGTTTTTGAGGTGCTCCAGTGGCTT
CTGTTTCTATCAGCTGTCCCTCCTGTTCAGCTACTGACGGGGTGGTGCGTAACGGCAAAAGCACCGCCGG
ACATCAGCGCTAGCGGAGTGTATACTGGCTTACTATGTTGGCACTGATGAGGGTGTCAGTGAAGTGCTTC
ATGTGGCAGGAGAAAAAAGGCTGCACCGGTGCGTCAGCAGAATATGTGATACAGGATATATTCCGCTTCC
TCGCTCACTGACTCGCTACGCTCGGTCGTTCGACTGCGGCGAGCGGAAATGGCTTACGAA
Features (pLannotate 1.2.2; 9 found; start..end, strand, type, name):
     74..619     -  rep_origin     p15A ori: Plasmids containing the medium-copy-number p15A origin of replication can be propagated in E. coli cells that contain a second plasmid with the ColE1 origin.
    884..1272    +  CDS            TcR (fragment): tetracycline efflux protein; tet; confers resistance to tetracycline
   1289..1387    +  CDS            YPB2_ECOLX (fragment): Protein predicted: Swiss-Prot protein existence level 4. From Escherichia coli.
   1686..2345    -  CDS            CmR: chloramphenicol acetyltransferase; cat; confers resistance to chloramphenicol
   2346..2395    -  promoter       cat promoter (fragment): promoter of the E. coli cat gene encoding chloramphenicol acetyltransferase
   2398..2496    +  CDS            yifB (fragment): YIFB_ECOLI - Protein inferred from homology: Swiss-Prot protein existence level 3. From Escherichia coli (strain K12).
   2496..2548    -  promoter       cat promoter (fragment): promoter of the E. coli cat gene encoding chloramphenicol acetyltransferase
   2669..2812    +  mobile_element IS1 (fragment): prokaryotic transposable element IS1
   2931..2986    -  rep_origin     RSF ori (fragment): Plasmids containing the RSF 1030 origin of replication can be propagated in E. coli cells that contain additional plasmids with compatible origins.
