[The description below was written by a language model from this plasmid's Addgene catalogue record and pLannotate feature annotations shown in this document.]
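Description:
pSCT112: pTarget(AjTn6022)_U50D50 is a small (about 3 kb) bacterial target plasmid built on the pACYC184 backbone. It carries the attachment site recognised by AjTn6022, a Tn7-family transposon from Acinetobacter johnsonii. The plasmid replicates from the p15A origin, which gives a low to medium copy number and is compatible with ColE1-type plasmids, so it can coexist in E. coli with separate plasmids such as those supplying a transposon donor or transposition proteins. Selection is by chloramphenicol, through the chloramphenicol acetyltransferase gene. Only a fragment of the backbone's tetracycline resistance gene remains, so it is presumably non-functional. The short IS1 and RSF ori matches are most likely residual pACYC184-derived sequence rather than working parts.

The insert, recorded as AjTn6022_comM and introduced by Gibson assembly, derives from the comM gene of A. johnsonii. In the feature table it most plausibly corresponds to a roughly 100 bp segment annotated by homology as a fragment of yifB, the E. coli relative of comM. This segment splits the cat promoter annotation into two parts, indicating that the site was placed just upstream of the resistance gene. The "U50D50" suffix and the length of this segment suggest about 50 bp upstream and 50 bp downstream of the insertion point, although the record does not define the term. No dedicated promoter or expressed payload is annotated, which fits a plasmid that serves as a passive DNA substrate. The stated purpose is to provide the attachment site for AjTn6022, and the plasmid comes from work on target selection in Tn7-like elements. It is therefore suited to assays of whether, and where, the transposon integrates at a minimal attachment site.
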