Addgene plasmid #200862: pSCT112: pTarget(AjTn6022)_U50D50
Purpose: Target plasmid containing attachement site for AjTn6022.
Depositing lab: Feng Zhang. Depositing organization: Broad Institute. Publication: Modularity and diversity of target selectors in Tn7 transposons. Faure G, Saito M, Benler S, Peng I, Wolf YI, Strecker J, Altae-Tran H, Neumann E, Li D, Makarova KS, Macrae RK, Koonin EV, Zhang F. Mol Cell. 2023 Jun 15;83(12):2122-2136.e10. doi: 10.1016/j.molcel.2023.05.013. Epub 2023 Jun 1. PubMed 37267947.
Backbone
  Vector backbone: pACYC184
  Vector type: Bacterial Expression
Growth in bacteria
  Bacterial resistance: Chloramphenicol, 25 μg/mL
  Growth temperature: 37°C
  Growth strain: NEB Stable
  Copy number: Low Copy
Gene/Insert
  Gene/Insert name: AjTn6022_comM
  Species: Acinetobacter johnsonii
  Cloning method: Gibson Cloning
Terms and licenses: Academic/Nonprofit Terms; Industry Terms: Not Available to Industry
How to cite: pSCT112: pTarget(AjTn6022)_U50D50 was a gift from Feng Zhang (Addgene plasmid # 200862 ; http://n2t.net/addgene:200862 ; RRID:Addgene_200862)
